Addgene plasmid #175799: tcTRP24sub8_SH2sub6
Purpose: de novo thick circular tandem repeat protein trimer formed from 8-repeat monomers containing 2 copies of human Nck2 SH2
Depositing lab: Barry Stoddard. Depositing organization: Fred Hutchinson Cancer Center. Publication: Design of functionalised circular tandem repeat proteins with longer repeat topologies and enhanced subunit contact surfaces. Hallinan JP, Doyle LA, Shen BW, Gewe MM, Takushi B, Kennedy MA, Friend D, Roberts JM, Bradley P, Stoddard BL. Commun Biol. 2021 Oct 29;4(1):1240. doi: 10.1038/s42003-021-02766-y. PubMed 34716407.
Backbone
  Vector backbone: pET15HE
  Backbone manufacturer: Stoddard Lab
  Backbone size w/o insert (bp): 5727
  Total vector size (bp): 7877
  Vector type: Bacterial Expression
Growth in bacteria
  Bacterial resistance: Ampicillin, 100 μg/mL
  Growth temperature: 37°C
  Growth strain: DH5alpha
  Copy number: High Copy
Gene/Insert
  Gene/Insert name: tcTRP24sub8_SH2sub6
  Species: Synthetic
  Insert size (bp): 2163
  Tag / fusion protein: 6xHis (N terminal on backbone)
  Cloning method: Restriction Enzyme; 5′ cloning site NcoI (not destroyed); 3′ cloning site NotI (not destroyed)
  Sequencing primers: 5′ T7; 3′ T7 terminator
Resource information
  A portion of this plasmid was derived from a plasmid made by: GenScript
Terms and licenses: Academic/Nonprofit Terms; Industry Terms: Not Available to Industry
How to cite: tcTRP24sub8_SH2sub6 was a gift from Barry Stoddard (Addgene plasmid # 175799 ; http://n2t.net/addgene:175799 ; RRID:Addgene_175799)
