[The description below was written by a language model from this plasmid's Addgene catalogue record and pLannotate feature annotations shown in this document.]
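Description:
tcTRP24sub8_SH2sub6 is a bacterial expression plasmid of about 7.9 kb built on pET15HE, a lab-modified pET15-type backbone. It is propagated in E. coli through a ColE1/pMB1-family origin and selected with ampicillin via the bla β-lactamase gene. The catalogue lists it as high copy, although the annotated backbone retains the pBR322 bom region and the rop gene, which normally moderates copy number. Several tetracycline-resistance fragments and the tet promoter are also annotated. These are disrupted remnants of the pBR322 ancestry, not a functional marker.

The payload is a roughly 2.2 kb synthetic open reading frame cloned between NcoI and NotI, both sites retained. Expression is driven by a T7 promoter with an adjacent lac operator and the T7 gene 10 ribosome binding site, and transcription ends at the T7 terminator. A lacI gene on the plasmid supplies repressor, so expression should be inducible with IPTG in a host that provides T7 RNA polymerase. The backbone contributes an N-terminal 6xHis tag followed by a thrombin cleavage site, allowing affinity purification and optional tag removal.

The encoded protein is a de novo designed "thick" circular tandem repeat protein monomer of eight repeats that carries two copies of the human Nck2 SH2 domain, seen in the feature table as two identical-length NCK2 fragments spaced about 1 kb apart. According to the record, three such monomers assemble into a trimeric ring, which would display six SH2 domains in total. The short capTEV and SET1 hits are probably partial matches to the His tag and vector sequence, not intended tags. The plasmid is used to produce this functionalised protein scaffold recombinantly.
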