Features (pLannotate 1.2.2; 22 found; start..end, strand, type, name):
    112..216     +  promoter       AmpR promoter: bla
    217..1077    +  CDS            AmpR: β-lactamase; bla; confers resistance to ampicillin, carbenicillin, and related antibiotics
   1248..1836    +  rep_origin     ori: high-copy-number ColE1/pMB1/pBR322/pUC origin of replication
   2022..2161    -  misc_feature   bom: basis of mobility region from pBR322
   2263..2454    -  CDS            rop: Rop protein, which maintains plasmids at low copy number; rop
   2471..2851    +  CDS            YPB1_ECOLX: Protein predicted: Swiss-Prot protein existence level 4. From Escherichia coli.
   3093..3717    -  CDS            TcR (fragment): tetracycline efflux protein; tet; confers resistance to tetracycline
   3732..3753    -  protein_bind   CAP binding site: CAP binding activates transcription in the presence of cAMP. E. coli catabolite activator protein
   3766..4847    -  CDS            lacI: lac repressor; lacI; The lac repressor binds to the lac operator to inhibit transcription in E. coli. This inhibition can be relieved by adding lactose or isopropyl-β-D-thiogalactopyranoside (IPTG).
   4848..4925    -  promoter       lacI promoter: lacI
   4933..5212    -  CDS            TcR (fragment): tetracycline efflux protein; tet; confers resistance to tetracycline
   5234..5252    +  promoter       T7 promoter: promoter for bacteriophage T7 RNA polymerase
   5253..5277    +  protein_bind   lac operator: The lac repressor binds to the lac operator to inhibit transcription in E. coli. This inhibition can be relieved by adding lactose or isopropyl-β-D-thiogalactopyranoside (IPTG). lac repressor encoded by lacI
   5292..5314    +  RBS            RBS: efficient ribosome binding site from bacteriophage T7 gene 10 (Olins and Rangwala, 1989)
   5333..5350    +  CDS            capTEV™ (fragment): composite tag for in vivo biotinylation, TEV protease cleavage, and 6xHis tagging
   5360..5377    +  CDS            thrombin site: thrombin recognition and cleavage site
   5777..6073    +  CDS            NCK2 (fragment): NCK2_HUMAN - Also known as GRB4. Experimental evidence at protein level: Swiss-Prot protein existence level 1. Adapter protein which associates with tyrosine-phosphorylated growth factor receptors or their cellular substrates. Maintains low levels of EIF2S1 phosphorylation by promoting its dephosphorylation by PP1. Plays a role in ELK1-dependent transcriptional activation in response to activated Ras signaling. From Homo sapiens (Human).
   6854..7150    +  CDS            NCK2 (fragment): NCK2_HUMAN - Also known as GRB4. Experimental evidence at protein level: Swiss-Prot protein existence level 1. Adapter protein which associates with tyrosine-phosphorylated growth factor receptors or their cellular substrates. Maintains low levels of EIF2S1 phosphorylation by promoting its dephosphorylation by PP1. Plays a role in ELK1-dependent transcriptional activation in response to activated Ras signaling. From Homo sapiens (Human).
   7568..7617    +  CDS            SET1 (fragment): solubility-enhancement tag derived from T7 phage gene 10B
   7625..7672    +  terminator     T7 terminator: transcription terminator for bacteriophage T7 RNA polymerase
   7695..7799    -  CDS            TcR (fragment): tetracycline efflux protein; tet; confers resistance to tetracycline
   7847..7875    -  promoter       tet promoter: E. coli promoter for tetracycline efflux protein gene
>Addgene plasmid #175799 | tcTRP24sub8_SH2sub6 | addgene full sequence | sequence record 343875 | Addgene NGS Result
CATGAGAATTCTTGAAGACGAAAGGGCCTCGTGATACGCCTATTTTTATAGGTTAATGTCATGATAATAA
TGGTTTCTTAGACGTCAGGTGGCACTTTTCGGGGAAATGTGCGCGGAACCCCTATTTGTTTATTTTTCTA
AATACATTCAAATATGTATCCGCTCATGAGACAATAACCCTGATAAATGCTTCAATAATATTGAAAAAGG
AAGAGTATGAGTATTCAACATTTCCGTGTCGCCCTTATTCCCTTTTTTGCGGCATTTTGCCTTCCTGTTT
TTGCTCACCCAGAAACGCTGGTGAAAGTAAAAGATGCTGAAGATCAGTTGGGTGCACGAGTGGGTTACAT
CGAACTGGATCTCAACAGCGGTAAGATCCTTGAGAGTTTTCGCCCCGAAGAACGTTTTCCAATGATGAGC
ACTTTTAAAGTTCTGCTATGTGGCGCGGTATTATCCCGTGTTGACGCCGGGCAAGAGCAACTCGGTCGCC
GCATACACTATTCTCAGAATGACTTGGTTGAGTACTCACCAGTCACAGAAAAGCATCTTACGGATGGCAT
GACAGTAAGAGAATTATGCAGTGCTGCCATAACCATGAGTGATAACACTGCGGCCAACTTACTTCTGACA
ACGATCGGAGGACCGAAGGAGCTAACCGCTTTTTTGCACAACATGGGGGATCATGTAACTCGCCTTGATC
GTTGGGAACCGGAGCTGAATGAAGCCATACCAAACGACGAGCGTGACACCACGATGCCTGCAGCAATGGC
AACAACGTTGCGCAAACTATTAACTGGCGAACTACTTACTCTAGCTTCCCGGCAACAATTAATAGACTGG
ATGGAGGCGGATAAAGTTGCAGGACCACTTCTGCGCTCGGCCCTTCCGGCTGGCTGGTTTATTGCTGATA
AATCTGGAGCCGGTGAGCGTGGGTCTCGCGGTATCATTGCAGCACTGGGGCCAGATGGTAAGCCCTCCCG
TATCGTAGTTATCTACACGACGGGGAGTCAGGCAACTATGGATGAACGAAATAGACAGATCGCTGAGATA
GGTGCCTCACTGATTAAGCATTGGTAACTGTCAGACCAAGTTTACTCATATATACTTTAGATTGATTTAA
AACTTCATTTTTAATTTAAAAGGATCTAGGTGAAGATCCTTTTTGATAATCTCATGACCAAAATCCCTTA
ACGTGAGTTTTCGTTCCACTGAGCGTCAGACCCCGTAGAAAAGATCAAAGGATCTTCTTGAGATCCTTTT
TTTCTGCGCGTAATCTGCTGCTTGCAAACAAAAAAACCACCGCTACCAGCGGTGGTTTGTTTGCCGGATC
AAGAGCTACCAACTCTTTTTCCGAAGGTAACTGGCTTCAGCAGAGCGCAGATACCAAATACTGTCCTTCT
AGTGTAGCCGTAGTTAGGCCACCACTTCAAGAACTCTGTAGCACCGCCTACATACCTCGCTCTGCTAATC
CTGTTACCAGTGGCTGCTGCCAGTGGCGATAAGTCGTGTCTTACCGGGTTGGACTCAAGACGATAGTTAC
CGGATAAGGCGCAGCGGTCGGGCTGAACGGGGGGTTCGTGCACACAGCCCAGCTTGGAGCGAACGACCTA
CACCGAACTGAGATACCTACAGCGTGAGCTATGAGAAAGCGCCACGCTTCCCGAAGGGAGAAAGGCGGAC
AGGTATCCGGTAAGCGGCAGGGTCGGAACAGGAGAGCGCACGAGGGAGCTTCCAGGGGGAAACGCCTGGT
ATCTTTATAGTCCTGTCGGGTTTCGCCACCTCTGACTTGAGCGTCGATTTTTGTGATGCTCGTCAGGGGG
GCGGAGCCTATGGAAAAACGCCAGCAACGCGGCCTTTTTACGGTTCCTGGCCTTTTGCTGGCCTTTTGCT
CACATGTTCTTTCCTGCGTTATCCCCTGATTCTGTGGATAACCGTATTACCGCCTTTGAGTGAGCTGATA
CCGCTCGCCGCAGCCGAACGACCGAGCGCAGCGAGTCAGTGAGCGAGGAAGCGGAAGAGCGCCTGATGCG
GTATTTTCTCCTTACGCATCTGTGCGGTATTTCACACCGCAATGGTGCACTCTCAGTACAATCTGCTCTG
ATGCCGCATAGTTAAGCCAGTATACACTCCGCTATCGCTACGTGACTGGGTCATGGCTGCGCCCCGACAC
CCGCCAACACCCGCTGACGCGCCCTGACGGGCTTGTCTGCTCCCGGCATCCGCTTACAGACAAGCTGTGA
CCGTCTCCGGGAGCTGCATGTGTCAGAGGTTTTCACCGTCATCACCGAAACGCGCGAGGCAGCTGCGGTA
AAGCTCATCAGCGTGGTCGTGAAGCGATTCACAGATGTCTGCCTGTTCATCCGCGTCCAGCTCGTTGAGT
TTCTCCAGAAGCGTTAATGTCTGGCTTCTGATAAAGCGGGCCATGTTAAGGGCGGTTTTTTCCTGTTTGG
TCACTGATGCCTCCGTGTAAGGGGGATTTCTGTTCATGGGGGTAATGATACCGATGAAACGAGAGAGGAT
GCTCACGATACGGGTTACTGATGATGAACATGCCCGGTTACTGGAACGTTGTGAGGGTAAACAACTGGCG
GTATGGATGCGGCGGGACCAGAGAAAAATCACTCAGGGTCAATGCCAGCGCTTCGTTAATACAGATGTAG
GTGTTCCACAGGGTAGCCAGCAGCATCCTGCGATGCAGATCCGGAACATAATGGTGCAGGGCGCTGACTT
CCGCGTTTCCAGACTTTACGAAACACGGAAACCGAAGACCATTCATGTTGTTGCTCAGGTCGCAGACGTT
TTGCAGCAGCAGTCGCTTCACGTTCGCTCGCGTATCGGTGATTCATTCTGCTAACCAGTAAGGCAACCCC
GCCAGCCTAGCCGGGTCCTCAACGACAGGAGCACGATCATGCGCACCCGTGGCCAGGACCCAACGCTGCC
CGAGATGCGCCGCGTGCGGCTGCTGGAGATGGCGGACGCGATGGATATGTTCTGCCAAGGGTTGGTTTGC
GCATTCACAGTTCTCCGCAAGAATTGATTGGCTCCAATTCTTGGAGTGGTGAATCCGTTAGCGAGGTGCC
GCCGGCTTCCATTCAGGTCGAGGTGGCCCGGCTCCATGCACCGCGACGCAACGCGGGGAGGCAGACAAGG
TATAGGGCGGCGCCTACAATCCATGCCAACCCGTTCCATGTGCTCGCCGAGGCGGCATAAATCGCCGTGA
CGATCAGCGGTCCAATGATCGAAGTTAGGCTGGTAAGAGCCGCGAGCGATCCTTGAAGCTGTCCCTGATG
GTCGTCATCTACCTGCCTGGACAGCATGGCCTGCAACGCGGGCATCCCGATGCCGCCGGAAGCGAGAAGA
ATCATAATGGGGAAGGCCATCCAGCCTCGCGTCGCGAACGCCAGCAAGACGTAGCCCAGCGCGTCGGCCG
CCATGCCGGCGATAATGGCCTGCTTCTCGCCGAAACGTTTGGTGGCGGGACCAGTGACGAAGGCTTGAGC
GAGGGCGTGCAAGATTCCGAATACCGCAAGCGACAGGCCGATCATCGTCGCGCTCCAGCGAAAGCGGTCC
TCGCCGAAAATGACCCAGAGCGCTGCCGGCACCTGTCCTACGAGTTGCATGATAAAGAAGACAGTCATAA
GTGCGGCGACGATAGTCATGCCCCGCGCCCACCGGAAGGAGCTGACTGGGTTGAAGGCTCTCAAGGGCAT
CGGTCGAGATCCCGGTGCCTAATGAGTGAGCTAACTTACATTAATTGCGTTGCGCTCACTGCCCGCTTTC
CAGTCGGGAAACTGTCGTGCCAGCTGCATTAATGAATCGGCCAACGCGCGGGGAGAGGCGGTTTGCGTAT
TGGGCGCCAGGGTGGTTTTTCTTTTCACCAGTGAGACGGGCAACAGCTGATTGCCCTTCACCGCCTGGCC
CTGAGAGAGTTGCAGCAAGCGGTCCACGCTGGTTTGCCCCAGCAGGCGAAAATCCTGTTTGATGGTGGTT
AACGGCGGGATATAACATGAGCTGTCTTCGGTATCGTCGTATCCCACTACCGAGATATCCGCACCAACGC
GCAGCCCGGACTCGGTAATGGCGCGCATTGCGCCCAGCGCCATCTGATCGTTGGCAACCAGCATCGCAGT
GGGAACGATGCCCTCATTCAGCATTTGCATGGTTTGTTGAAAACCGGACATGGCACTCCAGTCGCCTTCC
CGTTCCGCTATCGGCTGAATTTGATTGCGAGTGAGATATTTATGCCAGCCAGCCAGACGCAGACGCGCCG
AGACAGAACTTAATGGGCCCGCTAACAGCGCGATTTGCTGGTGACCCAATGCGACCAGATGCTCCACGCC
CAGTCGCGTACCGTCTTCATGGGAGAAAATAATACTGTTGATGGGTGTCTGGTCAGAGACATCAAGAAAT
AACGCCGGAACATTAGTGCAGGCAGCTTCCACAGCAATGGCATCCTGGTCATCCAGCGGATAGTTAATGA
TCAGCCCACTGACGCGTTGCGCGAGAAGATTGTGCACCGCCGCTTTACAGGCTTCGACGCCGCTTCGTTC
TACCATCGACACCACCACGCTGGCACCCAGTTGATCGGCGCGAGATTTAATCGCCGCGACAATTTGCGAC
GGCGCGTGCAGGGCCAGACTGGAGGTGGCAACGCCAATCAGCAACGACTGTTTGCCCGCCAGTTGTTGTG
CCACGCGGTTGGGAATGTAATTCAGCTCCGCCATCGCCGCTTCCACTTTTTCCCGCGTTTTCGCAGAAAC
GTGGCTGGCCTGGTTCACCACGCGGGAAACGGTCTGATAAGAGACACCGGCATACTCTGCGACATCGTAT
AACGTTACTGGTTTCACATTCACCACCCTGAATTGACTCTCTTCCGGGCGCTATCATGCCATACCGCGAA
AGGTTTTGCGCCATTCGATGGTGTCCGGGATCTCGACGCTCTCCCTTATGCGACTCCTGCATTAGGAAGC
AGCCCAGTAGTAGGTTGAGGCCGTTGAGCACCGCCGCCGCAAGGAATGGTGCATGCAAGGAGATGGCGCC
CAACAGTCCCCCGGCCACGGGGCCTGCCACCATACCCACGCCGAAACAAGCGCTCATGAGCCCGAAGTGG
CGAGCCCGATCTTCCCCATCGGTGATGTCGGCGATATAGGCGCCAGCAACCGCACCTGTGGCGCCGGTGA
TGCCGGCCACGATGCGTCCGGCGTAGAGGATCGAGATCTCGATCCCGCGAAATTAATACGACTCACTATA
GGGGAATTGTGAGCGGATAACAATTCCCCTCTAGAAATAATTTTGTTTAACTTTAAGAAGGAGATATACT
ATGGCTAGCAGCCATCATCATCATCATCATAGCAGCGGCCTGGTGCCGCGCGGCAGCTCCATGGGCAACA
GCGAGCTGGCGGCGCGTATCCTGATCATTCTGTTCCAGCAACTGGTGGAGCTGGCGCGTCTGGCGATTGA
AAGCGGTGACGAGGAACTGCTGCGTCGTGTGAGCGAGTGGCTGGAGGAAGTTATCAAGGATATGCGTCGT
GTGGTTGAACAGGCGCTGCGTGAGGGTAACAGCGAACTGGCTGCTCGTATCCTGATTATCCTGTTTCAGC
AACTGGTTGAGCTGGCGCGCCTGGCGATTGAAAGCGGCGATGAAGAACTGTTACGTCGTGTGAGCGAATG
GCTGGAGGAAGTTATTAAAGACATGCGTCGTGTTGTTGAGCAGGCGCTGCGTGAAGGTGGCGGTAGCGAC
GGTCAGGATAAGGGTAGCGACGGCCAAGATAAAGGCGGTAGCGAGTGGTACTATGGCAACGTGACCCGTC
ACCAAGCGGAATGCGCGCTGAACGAGCGTGGTGTTGAAGGCGACTTCCTGATCCGTGATAGCGAAAGCAG
CCCGAGCGACTTTAGCGTGAGCCTGAAGGCGAGCGGCAAGAACAAACACTTCAAAGTGCAGCTGGTTGAC
AACGTGTACTGCATCGGCCAACGTCGTTTTCACACGATGGACGAGCTGGTTGAGCACTACAAGAAAGCGC
CGATTTTCACCAGCGAGCACGGTGAAAAGCTGTATCTGGTTCGTGCGCTGCAGGGCGGTAGCGACGGTCA
AGACAAAGGTAGCGACGGCCAGGATAAAGGCAACAGCGAGCTGGCTGCTCGTATCCTGATAATCCTGTTT
CAACAACTGGTGGAGCTGGCTCGCCTGGCGATCGAGAGCGGCGATGAGGAACTGTTACGTCGTGTGAGCG
AGTGGCTGGAGGAAGTTATAAAAGACATGCGTCGTGTGGTGGAGCAAGCGCTGCGCGAAGGTAACAGCGA
ACTGGCCGCTCGTATCCTGATTATTCTGTTTCAACAACTGGTTGAGCTGGCTCGTCTGGCGATCGAGAGC
GGTGATGAAGAACTGCTTCGTCGTGTGAGCGAGTGGCTGGAGGAAGTTATAAAGGACATGCGTCGTGTTG
TGGAGCAGGCGCTGCGCGAGGGTAACAGCGAACTGGCAGCGCGTATCCTGATTATCTTATTTCAGCAACT
GGTGGAGCTGGCACGCCTGGCGATCGAATCTGGTGATGAAGAACTGCTCCGTCGTGTGAGCGAGTGGCTG
GAGGAAGTTATAAAGGATATGCGTCGTGTTGTGGAACAGGCGCTGCGCGAGGGTAACAGCGAACTGGCGG
CTCGTATCCTGATCATCCTGTTCCAACAACTGGTTGAGCTGGCACGCCTGGCGATTGAGAGCGGCGATGA
GGAACTGCTTCGTCGTGTGAGCGAGTGGCTGGAGGAAGTTATAAAGGATATGCGTCGTGTAGTGGAACAG
GCGCTGCGTGAAGGCGGTGGCAGCGATGGCCAAGACAAGGGTAGCGATGGTCAAGATAAAGGTGGCAGCG
AATGGTATTACGGTAATGTTACCCGCCATCAGGCGGAGTGCGCGCTGAATGAACGTGGTGTTGAGGGTGA
CTTCCTGATTCGCGACTCTGAAAGCAGCCCTAGCGACTTTAGCGTTAGCCTGAAGGCGAGCGGCAAAAAC
AAACACTTTAAAGTTCAGCTGGTTGACAACGTTTATTGCATTGGTCAACGTCGTTTCCATACGATGGACG
AGCTGGTTGAGCATTATAAGAAAGCGCCGATCTTTACCAGCGAACATGGTGAAAAACTGTACCTGGTGCG
TGCGCTGCAGGGTGGCAGCGACGGTCAAGACAAGGGTAGCGACGGTCAAGATAAGGGCAACAGCGAGCTG
GCCGCTCGTATCCTGATAATTCTGTTTCAGCAACTGGTGGAGCTGGCCCGATTAGCGATCGAGAGCGGCG
ACGAAGAACTGCTACGTCGTGTGAGCGAGTGGCTGGAGGAAGTTATAAAGGATATGCGTCGTGTCGTTGA
ACAAGCGCTGCGAGAAGGTAACAGCGAACTGGCAGCACGTATCCTGATAATATTATTCCAGCAACTGGTT
GAGCTGGCCCGTTTAGCTATTGAAAGCGGCGACGAGGAACTGTTACGTCGTGTGAGCGAGTGGCTGGAGG
AAGTTATAAAGGATATGCGTCGTGTAGTAGAACAGGCGCTGCGCGAGGGTTAATAAGCGGCCGCACTCGA
GGATCCGGCTGCTAACAAAGCCCGAAAGGAAGCTGAGTTGGCTGCTGCCACCGCTGAGCAATAACTAGCA
TAACCCCTTGGGGCCTCTAAACGGGTCTTGAGGGGTTTTTTGCTGAAAGGAGGAACTATATCCGGATATC
CCGCAAGAGGCCCGGCAGTACCGGCATAACCAAGCCTATGCCTACAGCATCCAGGGTGACGGTGCCGAGG
ATGACGATGAGCGCATTGTTAGATTTCATACACGGTGCCTGACTGCGTTAGCAATTTAACTGTGATAAAC
TACCGCATTAAAGCTTATCGATGATAAGCTGTCAAA
